Addgene plasmid #172648: pcDNA3.1-2xFLAG-2xSTREP-CCND1
Purpose: Expresses 2xFLAG-2xSTREP-tagged cyclin D1 in mammalian cells
Depositing lab: Michele Pagano. Depositing organization: NYU Grossman School of Medicine. Publication: CRL4(AMBRA1) is a master regulator of D-type cyclins. Simoneschi D, Rona G, Zhou N, Jeong YT, Jiang S, Milletti G, Arbini AA, O'Sullivan A, Wang AA, Nithikasem S, Keegan S, Siu Y, Cianfanelli V, Maiani E, Nazio F, Cecconi F, Boccalatte F, Fenyo D, Jones DR, Busino L, Pagano M. Nature. 2021 Apr;592(7856):789-793. doi: 10.1038/s41586-021-03445-y. Epub 2021 Apr 14. PubMed 33854235.
Backbone
  Vector backbone: pcDNA3.1
  Backbone manufacturer: Invitrogen
  Vector type: Mammalian Expression
  Selectable markers: Neomycin (select with G418)
Growth in bacteria
  Bacterial resistance: Ampicillin, 100 μg/mL
  Growth temperature: 37°C
  Growth strain: DH5alpha
  Copy number: High Copy
Gene/Insert
  Gene/Insert name: CCND1 (alt names: cyclin D1; BCL1)
  Species: H. sapiens (human)
  Entrez Gene: CCND1 (a.k.a. BCL1, D11S287E, PRAD1, U21B31)
  Promoter: CMV
  Tag / fusion protein: 2xFLAG-2xSTREP (N terminal on insert)
  Cloning method: Restriction Enzyme; 5′ cloning site Unknown (unknown if destroyed); 3′ cloning site Unknown (unknown if destroyed)
  Sequencing primers: 5′ CMV Forward; 3′ BGH Reverse
Terms and licenses: Academic/Nonprofit Terms; Industry Terms: Not Available to Industry
How to cite: pcDNA3.1-2xFLAG-2xSTREP-CCND1 was a gift from Michele Pagano (Addgene plasmid # 172648 ; http://n2t.net/addgene:172648 ; RRID:Addgene_172648)
