[The description below was written by a language model from this plasmid's Addgene catalogue record and pLannotate feature annotations shown in this document.]
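Description:
pcDNA3.1-2xFLAG-2xSTREP-CCND1 is a mammalian expression plasmid of about 6.4 kb built on the Invitrogen pcDNA3.1 backbone. It is maintained in E. coli through a high-copy ColE1/pUC-type origin and selected with ampicillin via the β-lactamase gene and its native promoter. An f1 phage origin is also present, along with small lac promoter/operator and lacI remnants that are carried over from the backbone. For selection in mammalian cells, a separate cassette places the neomycin phosphotransferase gene under the SV40 enhancer/early promoter with an SV40 polyadenylation signal, allowing G418 selection of stable transfectants.

The payload is the human CCND1 coding sequence, which encodes cyclin D1, the regulatory partner of CDK4 that drives RB phosphorylation and G1/S progression. It is fused at its N terminus to a tandem 2xFLAG-2xSTREP tag. The automated annotation picks up only single fragments of FLAG and Strep-Tag II upstream of the CCND1 reading frame, but their position is consistent with the catalogued tag arrangement. Transcription is driven by the CMV immediate-early enhancer and promoter and terminated by the bovine growth hormone polyadenylation signal. A T7 promoter sits between the CMV promoter and the tag, which could support in vitro transcription. The restriction sites used for cloning are not recorded. Short hits to an HIV-1 LTR and a bleomycin-resistance gene are fragments and probably not functional elements.

The construct is intended for expression of tagged cyclin D1 in mammalian cells. The FLAG epitopes allow immunodetection and immunoprecipitation, and the Strep tags allow Strep-Tactin affinity capture, so the two can be combined for sequential purification of cyclin D1 complexes. It was deposited with a study of how a cullin-RING ubiquitin ligase regulates D-type cyclins.
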