Features (pLannotate 1.2.2; 22 found; start..end, strand, type, name):
     28..80      -  misc_feature   bom (fragment): basis of mobility region from pBR322
    235..614     +  enhancer       CMV enhancer: human cytomegalovirus immediate early enhancer
    615..818     +  promoter       CMV promoter: human cytomegalovirus (CMV) immediate early promoter
    814..847     +  LTR            5' LTR (truncated) (fragment): truncated 5' long terminal repeat (LTR) from HIV-1
    863..881     +  promoter       T7 promoter: promoter for bacteriophage T7 RNA polymerase
    926..946     +  CDS            FLAG (fragment): FLAG® epitope tag, followed by an enterokinase cleavage site
   1061..1080    +  CDS            Strep-Tag II (fragment): peptide that binds Strep-Tactin®, an engineered form of streptavidin
   1103..1984    +  CDS            CCND1: CCND1_HUMAN - Also known as BCL1, PRAD1. Experimental evidence at protein level: Swiss-Prot protein existence level 1. Regulatory component of the cyclin D1-CDK4 (DC) complex that phosphorylates and inhibits members of the retinoblastoma (RB) protein family including RB1 and regulates the cell-cycle during G(1)/S transition. Phosphorylation of RB1 allows dissociation of the transcription factor E2F from the RB/E2F complex and the subsequent transcription of E2F target genes which are responsible for the progression through the G(1) phase. Hypophosphorylates RB1 in early G(1) phase. Cyclin D-CD
   2031..2255    +  polyA_signal   bGH poly(A) signal: bovine growth hormone polyadenylation signal
   2259..2280    +  promoter       SV40 promoter (fragment): SV40 enhancer and early promoter
   2301..2729    +  rep_origin     f1 ori (sequence partly withheld): f1 bacteriophage origin of replication; arrow indicates direction of (+) strand synthesis
   2743..3072    +  promoter       SV40 promoter: SV40 enhancer and early promoter
   3139..3930    +  CDS            neo: KKA2_KLEPN - Also known as kan, nptII. Experimental evidence at protein level: Swiss-Prot protein existence level 1. Resistance to kanamycin, neomycin, paromomycin, ribostamycin, butirosin and gentamicin B. From Klebsiella pneumoniae.
   3954..4112    +  CDS            ble (fragment): BLE_KLEPN - Experimental evidence at protein level: Swiss-Prot protein existence level 1. Binding protein with a strong affinity to the bleomycin family of antibiotics. Binds to CL990; an antimitotic-antibiotic compound. From Klebsiella pneumoniae.
   4107..4228    +  polyA_signal   SV40 poly(A) signal: SV40 polyadenylation signal
   4301..4317    -  protein_bind   lac operator: The lac repressor binds to the lac operator to inhibit transcription in E. coli. This inhibition can be relieved by adding lactose or isopropyl-β-D-thiogalactopyranoside (IPTG). lac repressor encoded by lacI
   4325..4355    -  promoter       lac promoter: promoter for the E. coli lac operon
   4370..4391    -  protein_bind   CAP binding site: CAP binding activates transcription in the presence of cAMP. E. coli catabolite activator protein
   4404..4496    -  CDS            lacI (fragment): lac repressor; lacI; The lac repressor binds to the lac operator to inhibit transcription in E. coli. This inhibition can be relieved by adding lactose or isopropyl-β-D-thiogalactopyranoside (IPTG).
   4679..5267    -  rep_origin     ori: high-copy-number ColE1/pMB1/pBR322/pUC origin of replication
   5438..6298    -  CDS            AmpR: β-lactamase; bla; confers resistance to ampicillin, carbenicillin, and related antibiotics
   6299..6403    -  promoter       AmpR promoter: bla
>Addgene plasmid #172648 | pcDNA3.1-2xFLAG-2xSTREP-CCND1 | addgene full sequence | sequence record 340126 | Addgene NGS Result
GACGGATCGGGAGATCTCCCGATCCCCTATGGTGCACTCTCAGTACAATCTGCTCTGATGCCGCATAGTT
AAGCCAGTATCTGCTCCCTGCTTGTGTGTTGGAGGTCGCTGAGTAGTGCGCGAGCAAAATTTAAGCTACA
ACAAGGCAAGGCTTGACCGACAATTGCATGAAGAATCTGCTTAGGGTTAGGCGTTTTGCGCTGCTTCGCG
ATGTACGGGCCAGATATACGCGTTGACATTGATTATTGACTAGTTATTAATAGTAATCAATTACGGGGTC
ATTAGTTCATAGCCCATATATGGAGTTCCGCGTTACATAACTTACGGTAAATGGCCCGCCTGGCTGACCG
CCCAACGACCCCCGCCCATTGACGTCAATAATGACGTATGTTCCCATAGTAACGCCAATAGGGACTTTCC
ATTGACGTCAATGGGTGGAGTATTTACGGTAAACTGCCCACTTGGCAGTACATCAAGTGTATCATATGCC
AAGTACGCCCCCTATTGACGTCAATGACGGTAAATGGCCCGCCTGGCATTATGCCCAGTACATGACCTTA
TGGGACTTTCCTACTTGGCAGTACATCTACGTATTAGTCATCGCTATTACCATGGTGATGCGGTTTTGGC
AGTACATCAATGGGCGTGGATAGCGGTTTGACTCACGGGGATTTCCAAGTCTCCACCCCATTGACGTCAA
TGGGAGTTTGTTTTGGCACCAAAATCAACGGGACTTTCCAAAATGTCGTAACAACTCCGCCCCATTGACG
CAAATGGGCGGTAGGCGTGTACGGTGGGAGGTCTATATAAGCAGAGCTCTCTGGCTAACTAGAGAACCCA
CTGCTTACTGGCTTATCGAAATTAATACGACTCACTATAGGGAGACCCAAGCTGGCTAGCGTTTAAACTT
AAGCTTACCATGGACTACAAGGACGACGATGACAAGGTACCAGGATCTGGGGATTATAAAGATGATGATG
ATAAAGGGTCGGCCGCCAGCTGGAGCCACCCTCAGTTCGAGAAGGGAGGAGGAAGCGGCGGAGGCAGCGG
AGGAGGAAGCTGGAGCCACCCGCAGTTCGAGAAAGGAGCTGGATCCAGCAGCGAACACCAGCTCCTGTGC
TGCGAAGTGGAAACCATCCGCCGCGCGTACCCCGATGCCAACCTCCTCAACGACCGGGTGCTGCGGGCCA
TGCTGAAGGCGGAGGAGACCTGCGCGCCCTCGGTGTCCTACTTCAAATGTGTGCAGAAGGAGGTCCTGCC
GTCCATGCGGAAGATCGTCGCCACCTGGATGCTGGAGGTCTGCGAGGAACAGAAGTGCGAGGAGGAGGTC
TTCCCGCTGGCCATGAACTACCTGGACCGCTTCCTGTCGCTGGAGCCCGTGAAAAAGAGCCGCCTGCAGC
TGCTGGGGGCCACTTGCATGTTCGTGGCCTCTAAGATGAAGGAGACCATCCCCCTGACGGCCGAGAAGCT
GTGCATCTACACCGACAACTCCATCCGGCCCGAGGAGCTGCTGCAAATGGAGCTGCTCCTGGTGAACAAG
CTCAAGTGGAACCTGGCCGCAATGACCCCGCACGATTTCATTGAACACTTCCTCTCCAAAATGCCAGAGG
CGGAGGAGAACAAACAGATCATCCGCAAACACGCGCAGACCTTCGTTGCCCTCTGTGCCACAGATGTGAA
GTTCATTTCCAATCCGCCCTCCATGGTGGCAGCGGGGAGCGTGGTGGCCGCAGTGCAAGGCCTGAACCTG
AGGAGCCCCAACAACTTCCTGTCCTACTACCGCCTCACACGCTTCCTCTCCAGAGTGATCAAGTGTGACC
CAGACTGCCTCCGGGCCTGCCAGGAGCAGATCGAAGCCCTGCTGGAGTCAAGCCTGCGCCAGGCCCAGCA
GAACATGGACCCCAAGGCCGCCGAGGAGGAGGAAGAGGAGGAGGAGGAGGTGGACCTGGCTTGCACACCC
ACCGACGTGCGGGACGTGGACATCTGACTCGAGTCTAGAGGGCCCGTTTAAACCCGCTGATCAGCCTCGA
CTGTGCCTTCTAGTTGCCAGCCATCTGTTGTTTGCCCCTCCCCCGTGCCTTCCTTGACCCTGGAAGGTGC
CACTCCCACTGTCCTTTCCTAATAAAATGAGGAAATTGCATCGCATTGTCTGAGTAGGTGTCATTCTATT
CTGGGGGGTGGGGTGGGGCAGGACAGCAAGGGGGAGGATTGGGAAGACAATAGCAGGCATGCTGGGGATG
CGGTGGGCTCTATGGCTTCTGAGGCGGAAAGAACCAGCTGGGGCTCTAGGGGGTATCCCC
[124 nt withheld, positions 2301-2424]
C
[91 nt withheld, positions 2426-2516]
A
[49 nt withheld, positions 2518-2566]
CCTTTGACGTTGGAGTCCACGTTCTTT
[37 nt withheld, positions 2594-2630]
ACCCTATCTCGGTCTATTCTTTTGATTTATAAGGGATTTTGCCGATTTCGGCCTATTGGTTAAAAAATGA
GCTGATTTAACAAAAATTTAACGCGAATTAATTCTGTGGAATGTGTGTCAGTTAGGGTGTGGAAAGTCCC
CAGGCTCCCCAGCAGGCAGAAGTATGCAAAGCATGCATCTCAATTAGTCAGCAACCAGGTGTGGAAAGTC
CCCAGGCTCCCCAGCAGGCAGAAGTATGCAAAGCATGCATCTCAATTAGTCAGCAACCATAGTCCCGCCC
CTAACTCCGCCCATCCCGCCCCTAACTCCGCCCAGTTCCGCCCATTCTCCGCCCCATGGCTGACTAATTT
TTTTTATTTATGCAGAGGCCGAGGCCGCCTCTGCCTCTGAGCTATTCCAGAAGTAGTGAGGAGGCTTTTT
TGGAGGCCTAGGCTTTTGCAAAAAGCTCCCGGGAGCTTGTATATCCATTTTCGGATCTGATCAAGAGACA
GGATGAGGATCGTTTCGCATGATTGAACAAGATGGATTGCACGCAGGTTCTCCGGCCGCTTGGGTGGAGA
GGCTATTCGGCTATGACTGGGCACAACAGACAATCGGCTGCTCTGATGCCGCCGTGTTCCGGCTGTCAGC
GCAGGGGCGCCCGGTTCTTTTTGTCAAGACCGACCTGTCCGGTGCCCTGAATGAACTGCAGGACGAGGCA
GCGCGGCTATCGTGGCTGGCCACGACGGGCGTTCCTTGCGCAGCTGTGCTCGACGTTGTCACTGAAGCGG
GAAGGGACTGGCTGCTATTGGGCGAAGTGCCGGGGCAGGATCTCCTGTCATCTCACCTTGCTCCTGCCGA
GAAAGTATCCATCATGGCTGATGCAATGCGGCGGCTGCATACGCTTGATCCGGCTACCTGCCCATTCGAC
CACCAAGCGAAACATCGCATCGAGCGAGCACGTACTCGGATGGAAGCCGGTCTTGTCGATCAGGATGATC
TGGACGAAGAGCATCAGGGGCTCGCGCCAGCCGAACTGTTCGCCAGGCTCAAGGCGCGCATGCCCGACGG
CGAGGATCTCGTCGTGACCCATGGCGATGCCTGCTTGCCGAATATCATGGTGGAAAATGGCCGCTTTTCT
GGATTCATCGACTGTGGCCGGCTGGGTGTGGCGGACCGCTATCAGGACATAGCGTTGGCTACCCGTGATA
TTGCTGAAGAGCTTGGCGGCGAATGGGCTGACCGCTTCCTCGTGCTTTACGGTATCGCCGCTCCCGATTC
GCAGCGCATCGCCTTCTATCGCCTTCTTGACGAGTTCTTCTGAGCGGGACTCTGGGGTTCGAAATGACCG
ACCAAGCGACGCCCAACCTGCCATCACGAGATTTCGATTCCACCGCCGCCTTCTATGAAAGGTTGGGCTT
CGGAATCGTTTTCCGGGACGCCGGCTGGATGATCCTCCAGCGCGGGGATCTCATGCTGGAGTTCTTCGCC
CACCCCAACTTGTTTATTGCAGCTTATAATGGTTACAAATAAAGCAATAGCATCACAAATTTCACAAATA
AAGCATTTTTTTCACTGCATTCTAGTTGTGGTTTGTCCAAACTCATCAATGTATCTTATCATGTCTGTAT
ACCGTCGACCTCTAGCTAGAGCTTGGCGTAATCATGGTCATAGCTGTTTCCTGTGTGAAATTGTTATCCG
CTCACAATTCCACACAACATACGAGCCGGAAGCATAAAGTGTAAAGCCTGGGGTGCCTAATGAGTGAGCT
AACTCACATTAATTGCGTTGCGCTCACTGCCCGCTTTCCAGTCGGGAAACCTGTCGTGCCAGCTGCATTA
ATGAATCGGCCAACGCGCGGGGAGAGGCGGTTTGCGTATTGGGCGCTCTTCCGCTTCCTCGCTCACTGAC
TCGCTGCGCTCGGTCGTTCGGCTGCGGCGAGCGGTATCAGCTCACTCAAAGGCGGTAATACGGTTATCCA
CAGAATCAGGGGATAACGCAGGAAAGAACATGTGAGCAAAAGGCCAGCAAAAGGCCAGGAACCGTAAAAA
GGCCGCGTTGCTGGCGTTTTTCCATAGGCTCCGCCCCCCTGACGAGCATCACAAAAATCGACGCTCAAGT
CAGAGGTGGCGAAACCCGACAGGACTATAAAGATACCAGGCGTTTCCCCCTGGAAGCTCCCTCGTGCGCT
CTCCTGTTCCGACCCTGCCGCTTACCGGATACCTGTCCGCCTTTCTCCCTTCGGGAAGCGTGGCGCTTTC
TCATAGCTCACGCTGTAGGTATCTCAGTTCGGTGTAGGTCGTTCGCTCCAAGCTGGGCTGTGTGCACGAA
CCCCCCGTTCAGCCCGACCGCTGCGCCTTATCCGGTAACTATCGTCTTGAGTCCAACCCGGTAAGACACG
ACTTATCGCCACTGGCAGCAGCCACTGGTAACAGGATTAGCAGAGCGAGGTATGTAGGCGGTGCTACAGA
GTTCTTGAAGTGGTGGCCTAACTACGGCTACACTAGAAGAACAGTATTTGGTATCTGCGCTCTGCTGAAG
CCAGTTACCTTCGGAAAAAGAGTTGGTAGCTCTTGATCCGGCAAACAAACCACCGCTGGTAGCGGTGGTT
TTTTTGTTTGCAAGCAGCAGATTACGCGCAGAAAAAAAGGATCTCAAGAAGATCCTTTGATCTTTTCTAC
GGGGTCTGACGCTCAGTGGAACGAAAACTCACGTTAAGGGATTTTGGTCATGAGATTATCAAAAAGGATC
TTCACCTAGATCCTTTTAAATTAAAAATGAAGTTTTAAATCAATCTAAAGTATATATGAGTAAACTTGGT
CTGACAGTTACCAATGCTTAATCAGTGAGGCACCTATCTCAGCGATCTGTCTATTTCGTTCATCCATAGT
TGCCTGACTCCCCGTCGTGTAGATAACTACGATACGGGAGGGCTTACCATCTGGCCCCAGTGCTGCAATG
ATACCGCGAGACCCACGCTCACCGGCTCCAGATTTATCAGCAATAAACCAGCCAGCCGGAAGGGCCGAGC
GCAGAAGTGGTCCTGCAACTTTATCCGCCTCCATCCAGTCTATTAATTGTTGCCGGGAAGCTAGAGTAAG
TAGTTCGCCAGTTAATAGTTTGCGCAACGTTGTTGCCATTGCTACAGGCATCGTGGTGTCACGCTCGTCG
TTTGGTATGGCTTCATTCAGCTCCGGTTCCCAACGATCAAGGCGAGTTACATGATCCCCCATGTTGTGCA
AAAAAGCGGTTAGCTCCTTCGGTCCTCCGATCGTTGTCAGAAGTAAGTTGGCCGCAGTGTTATCACTCAT
GGTTATGGCAGCACTGCATAATTCTCTTACTGTCATGCCATCCGTAAGATGCTTTTCTGTGACTGGTGAG
TACTCAACCAAGTCATTCTGAGAATAGTGTATGCGGCGACCGAGTTGCTCTTGCCCGGCGTCAATACGGG
ATAATACCGCGCCACATAGCAGAACTTTAAAAGTGCTCATCATTGGAAAACGTTCTTCGGGGCGAAAACT
CTCAAGGATCTTACCGCTGTTGAGATCCAGTTCGATGTAACCCACTCGTGCACCCAACTGATCTTCAGCA
TCTTTTACTTTCACCAGCGTTTCTGGGTGAGCAAAAACAGGAAGGCAAAATGCCGCAAAAAAGGGAATAA
GGGCGACACGGAAATGTTGAATACTCATACTCTTCCTTTTTCAATATTATTGAAGCATTTATCAGGGTTA
TTGTCTCATGAGCGGATACATATTTGAATGTATTTAGAAAAATAAACAAATAGGGGTTCCGCGCACATTT
CCCCGAAAAGTGCCACCTGACGTC
